>Addgene plasmid #166899 | Sar1b-mOrange2 | depositor full sequence | sequence record 324021 | Sar1b-mOrange2 sequence 5304 bps
TAGTTATTAATAGTAATCAATTACGGGGTCATTAGTTCATAGCCCATATATGGAGTTCCGCGTTACATAA
CTTACGGTAAATGGCCCGCCTGGCTGACCGCCCAACGACCCCCGCCCATTGACGTCAATAATGACGTATG
TTCCCATAGTAACGCCAATAGGGACTTTCCATTGACGTCAATGGGTGGAGTATTTACGGTAAACTGCCCA
CTTGGCAGTACATCAAGTGTATCATATGCCAAGTACGCCCCCTATTGACGTCAATGACGGTAAATGGCCC
GCCTGGCATTATGCCCAGTACATGACCTTATGGGACTTTCCTACTTGGCAGTACATCTACGTATTAGTCA
TCGCTATTACCATGGTGATGCGGTTTTGGCAGTACATCAATGGGCGTGGATAGCGGTTTGACTCACGGGG
ATTTCCAAGTCTCCACCCCATTGACGTCAATGGGAGTTTGTTTTGGCACCAAAATCAACGGGACTTTCCA
AAATGTCGTAACAACTCCGCCCCATTGACGCAAATGGGCGGTAGGCGTGTACGGTGGGAGGTCTATATAA
GCAGAGCTGGTTTAGTGAACCGTCAGATCCGCTAGCGCTACCGGACTCAGATCTCGAGCTCAAGCTTCGA
ATTCACCGCCACCATGTCCTTCATATTTGACTGGATTTACAGTGGTTTCAGCAGTGTGCTGCAGTTTCTA
GGACTGTATAAAAAAACTGGTAAACTGGTATTCCTTGGATTGGACAATGCTGGGAAAACCACGTTGCTAC
ACATGCTGAAAGATGACAGACTTGGCCAGCACGTCCCAACACTACATCCCACTTCAGAAGAACTCACTAT
TGCTGGCATGACTTTTACAACTTTTGATCTGGGTGGGCACATCCAAGCCCGAAGAGTATGGAAAAATTAC
CTTCCTGCTATCAATGGCATTGTATTTCTTGTGGATTGTGCAGACCATGAAAGGCTGTTAGAATCAAAAG
AAGAACTTGATTCACTAATGACAGATGAAACCATTGCCAATGTGCCTATATTAATTCTTGGAAATAAGAT
TGACAGACCCGAAGCCATCAGTGAAGAGAGGTTACGAGAGATGTTTGGCTTATATGGGCAGACAACAGGA
AAGGGCAGTGTGTCACTGAAGGAGCTGAATGCCAGACCTCTGGAAGTGTTCATGTGCAGTGTGCTGAAAA
GGCAAGGCTATGGAGAAGGCTTCCGCTGGATGGCACAGTACATCGATGGGGATCCACCGGTCGCCACCAT
GGTGAGCAAGGGCGAGGAGAATAACATGGCCATCATCAAGGAGTTCATGCGCTTCAAGGTGCACATGGAG
GGCTCCGTGAACGGCCACGAGTTCGAGATCGAGGGCGAGGGCGAGGGCCGCCCCTACGAGGCCTTTCAGA
CCGCTAAGCTGAAGGTGACCAAGGGTGGCCCCCTGCCCTTCGCCTGGGACATCCTGTCCCCTCAGTTCAT
GTACGGCTCCAAGGTCTACATTAAGCACCCAGCCGACATCCCCGACTACTTCAAGCTGTCCTTCCCCGAG
GGCTTCAGGTGGGAGCGCGTGATGAACTTCGAGGACGGCGGCATTATTCACGTTAACCAGGACTCCTCCC
TGCAGGACGGCGTGTTCATCTACAAGGTGAAGCTGCGCGGCACCAACTTCCCCTCCGACGGCCCCGTAAT
GCAGAAGAAGACCATGGGCTGGGAGGCCTCCGAGGAGCGGATGTACCCCGAGGACGGCGCCCTGAAGAGC
GAGATCAAGAAGAGGCTGAAGCTGAAGGACGGCGGCCACTACGCCGCCGAGGTCAAGACCACCTACAAGG
CCAAGAAGCCCGTGCAGCTGCCCGGCGCCTACATCGTCGACATCAAGTTGGACATCGTGTCCCACAACGA
GGACTACACCATCGTGGAACAGTACGAACGCGCCGAGGGCCGCCACTCCACCGGCGGCATGGACGAGCTG
TACAAGTAAAGCGGCCGCGACTCTAGATCATAATCAGCCATACCACATTTGTAGAGGTTTTACTTGCTTT
AAAAAACCTCCCACACCTCCCCCTGAACCTGAAACATAAAATGAATGCAATTGTTGTTGTTAACTTGTTT
ATTGCAGCTTATAATGGTTACAAATAAAGCAATAGCATCACAAATTTCACAAATAAAGCATTTTTTTCAC
TGCATTCTAGTTGTGGTTTGTCCAAACTCATCAATGTATCTTAAGGCGTAAATTGTAAGCGTTAATATTT
TGTTAAAATTCGCGTTAAATTTTTGTTAAATCAGCTCATTTTTTAACCAATAGGCCGAAATCGGCAAAAT
CCCTTATAAATCAAAAGAATAGACCGAGATAGGGT
[37 nt withheld, positions 2346-2382]
AAAGAACGTGGACTCCAACGTCAAAGG
[49 nt withheld, positions 2410-2458]
T
[91 nt withheld, positions 2460-2550]
G
[124 nt withheld, positions 2552-2675]
CAGGTGGCACTTTTCGGGGAAATGTGCGCGGAACCCCTATTTGTTTATTTTTCTAAATACATTCAAATAT
GTATCCGCTCATGAGACAATAACCCTGATAAATGCTTCAATAATATTGAAAAAGGAAGAGTCCTGAGGCG
GAAAGAACCAGCTGTGGAATGTGTGTCAGTTAGGGTGTGGAAAGTCCCCAGGCTCCCCAGCAGGCAGAAG
TATGCAAAGCATGCATCTCAATTAGTCAGCAACCAGGTGTGGAAAGTCCCCAGGCTCCCCAGCAGGCAGA
AGTATGCAAAGCATGCATCTCAATTAGTCAGCAACCATAGTCCCGCCCCTAACTCCGCCCATCCCGCCCC
TAACTCCGCCCAGTTCCGCCCATTCTCCGCCCCATGGCTGACTAATTTTTTTTATTTATGCAGAGGCCGA
GGCCGCCTCGGCCTCTGAGCTATTCCAGAAGTAGTGAGGAGGCTTTTTTGGAGGCCTAGGCTTTTGCAAA
GATCGATCAAGAGACAGGATGAGGATCGTTTCGCATGATTGAACAAGATGGATTGCACGCAGGTTCTCCG
GCCGCTTGGGTGGAGAGGCTATTCGGCTATGACTGGGCACAACAGACAATCGGCTGCTCTGATGCCGCCG
TGTTCCGGCTGTCAGCGCAGGGGCGCCCGGTTCTTTTTGTCAAGACCGACCTGTCCGGTGCCCTGAATGA
ACTGCAAGACGAGGCAGCGCGGCTATCGTGGCTGGCCACGACGGGCGTTCCTTGCGCAGCTGTGCTCGAC
GTTGTCACTGAAGCGGGAAGGGACTGGCTGCTATTGGGCGAAGTGCCGGGGCAGGATCTCCTGTCATCTC
ACCTTGCTCCTGCCGAGAAAGTATCCATCATGGCTGATGCAATGCGGCGGCTGCATACGCTTGATCCGGC
TACCTGCCCATTCGACCACCAAGCGAAACATCGCATCGAGCGAGCACGTACTCGGATGGAAGCCGGTCTT
GTCGATCAGGATGATCTGGACGAAGAGCATCAGGGGCTCGCGCCAGCCGAACTGTTCGCCAGGCTCAAGG
CGAGCATGCCCGACGGCGAGGATCTCGTCGTGACCCATGGCGATGCCTGCTTGCCGAATATCATGGTGGA
AAATGGCCGCTTTTCTGGATTCATCGACTGTGGCCGGCTGGGTGTGGCGGACCGCTATCAGGACATAGCG
TTGGCTACCCGTGATATTGCTGAAGAGCTTGGCGGCGAATGGGCTGACCGCTTCCTCGTGCTTTACGGTA
TCGCCGCTCCCGATTCGCAGCGCATCGCCTTCTATCGCCTTCTTGACGAGTTCTTCTGAGCGGGACTCTG
GGGTTCGAAATGACCGACCAAGCGACGCCCAACCTGCCATCACGAGATTTCGATTCCACCGCCGCCTTCT
ATGAAAGGTTGGGCTTCGGAATCGTTTTCCGGGACGCCGGCTGGATGATCCTCCAGCGCGGGGATCTCAT
GCTGGAGTTCTTCGCCCACCCTAGGGGGAGGCTAACTGAAACACGGAAGGAGACAATACCGGAAGGAACC
CGCGCTATGACGGCAATAAAAAGACAGAATAAAACGCACGGTGTTGGGTCGTTTGTTCATAAACGCGGGG
TTCGGTCCCAGGGCTGGCACTCTGTCGATACCCCACCGAGACCCCATTGGGGCCAATACGCCCGCGTTTC
TTCCTTTTCCCCACCCCACCCCCCAAGTTCGGGTGAAGGCCCAGGGCTCGCAGCCAACGTCGGGGCGGCA
GGCCCTGCCATAGCCTCAGGTTACTCATATATACTTTAGATTGATTTAAAACTTCATTTTTAATTTAAAA
GGATCTAGGTGAAGATCCTTTTTGATAATCTCATGACCAAAATCCCTTAACGTGAGTTTTCGTTCCACTG
AGCGTCAGACCCCGTAGAAAAGATCAAAGGATCTTCTTGAGATCCTTTTTTTCTGCGCGTAATCTGCTGC
TTGCAAACAAAAAAACCACCGCTACCAGCGGTGGTTTGTTTGCCGGATCAAGAGCTACCAACTCTTTTTC
CGAAGGTAACTGGCTTCAGCAGAGCGCAGATACCAAATACTGTTCTTCTAGTGTAGCCGTAGTTAGGCCA
CCACTTCAAGAACTCTGTAGCACCGCCTACATACCTCGCTCTGCTAATCCTGTTACCAGTGGCTGCTGCC
AGTGGCGATAAGTCGTGTCTTACCGGGTTGGACTCAAGACGATAGTTACCGGATAAGGCGCAGCGGTCGG
GCTGAACGGGGGGTTCGTGCACACAGCCCAGCTTGGAGCGAACGACCTACACCGAACTGAGATACCTACA
GCGTGAGCTATGAGAAAGCGCCACGCTTCCCGAAGGGAGAAAGGCGGACAGGTATCCGGTAAGCGGCAGG
GTCGGAACAGGAGAGCGCACGAGGGAGCTTCCAGGGGGAAACGCCTGGTATCTTTATAGTCCTGTCGGGT
TTCGCCACCTCTGACTTGAGCGTCGATTTTTGTGATGCTCGTCAGGGGGGCGGAGCCTATGGAAAAACGC
CAGCAACGCGGCCTTTTTACGGTTCCTGGCCTTTTGCTGGCCTTTTGCTCACATGTTCTTTCCTGCGTTA
TCCCCTGATTCTGTGGATAACCGTATTACCGCCATGCAT
Features (pLannotate 1.2.2; 15 found; start..end, strand, type, name):
     61..364     +  enhancer       CMV enhancer: human cytomegalovirus immediate early enhancer
    365..568     +  promoter       CMV promoter: human cytomegalovirus (CMV) immediate early promoter
    591..634     +  misc_feature   MCS (fragment): multiple cloning site
    644..1237    +  CDS            SAR1B: SAR1B_CRIGR - Also known as SAR1, SARA2. Experimental evidence at protein level: Swiss-Prot protein existence level 1. Involved in transport from the endoplasmic reticulum to the Golgi apparatus. Activated by the guanine nucleotide exchange factor PREB. Involved in the selection of the protein cargo and the assembly of the COPII coat complex. From Cricetulus griseus (Chinese hamster) (Cricetulus barabensis griseus).
   1259..1969    +  CDS            mApple: photostable monomeric derivative of DsRed (Shaner et al., 2008) mammalian codon-optimized
   1986..2069    +  CDS            large T antigen (fragment): large T antigen from SV40 (simian virus 40)
   2092..2213    +  polyA_signal   SV40 poly(A) signal: SV40 polyadenylation signal
   2247..2675    -  rep_origin     f1 ori (sequence partly withheld): f1 bacteriophage origin of replication; arrow indicates direction of (+) strand synthesis
   2702..2806    +  promoter       AmpR promoter: bla
   2808..3165    +  promoter       SV40 promoter: SV40 enhancer and early promoter
   3200..3994    +  CDS            NeoR/KanR: aminoglycoside phosphotransferase from Tn5; aph(3')-II (or nptII); confers resistance to neomycin, kanamycin, and G418 (Geneticin®)
   4015..4167    +  CDS            ble (fragment): BLE_KLEPN - Experimental evidence at protein level: Swiss-Prot protein existence level 1. Binding protein with a strong affinity to the bleomycin family of antibiotics. Binds to CL990; an antimitotic-antibiotic compound. From Klebsiella pneumoniae.
   4226..4273    +  polyA_signal   HSV TK poly(A) signal: herpes simplex virus thymidine kinase polyadenylation signal (Cole and Stacy, 1985)
   4364..4380    -  polyA_signal   bGH poly(A) signal (fragment): bovine growth hormone polyadenylation signal
   4602..5190    +  rep_origin     ori: high-copy-number ColE1/pMB1/pBR322/pUC origin of replication
