>Addgene plasmid #166899 | Sar1b-mOrange2 | addgene full sequence | sequence record 334695 | Addgene NGS Result
AGCCTAGGCCTCCAAAAAAGCCTCCTCACTACTTCTGGAATAGCTCAGAGGCCGAGGCGGCCTCGGCCTC
TGCATAAATAAAAAAAATTAGTCAGCCATGGGGCGGAGAATGGGCGGAACTGGGCGGAGTTAGGGGCGGG
ATGGGCGGAGTTAGGGGCGGGACTATGGTTGCTGACTAATTGAGATGCATGCTTTGCATACTTCTGCCTG
CTGGGGAGCCTGGGGACTTTCCACACCTGGTTGCTGACTAATTGAGATGCATGCTTTGCATACTTCTGCC
TGCTGGGGAGCCTGGGGACTTTCCACACCCTAACTGACACACATTCCACAGCTGGTTCTTTCCGCCTCAG
GACTCTTCCTTTTTCAATATTATTGAAGCATTTATCAGGGTTATTGTCTCATGAGCGGATACATATTTGA
ATGTATTTAGAAAAATAAACAAATAGGGGTTCCGCGCACATTTCCCCGAAAAGTGCCACCTG
[124 nt withheld, positions 483-606]
C
[91 nt withheld, positions 608-698]
A
[49 nt withheld, positions 700-748]
CCTTTGACGTTGGAGTCCACGTTCTTT
[37 nt withheld, positions 776-812]
ACCCTATCTCGGTCTATTCTTTTGATTTATAAGGGATTTTGCCGATTTCGGCCTATTGGTTAAAAAATGA
GCTGATTTAACAAAAATTTAACGCGAATTTTAACAAAATATTAACGCTTACAATTTACGCCTTAAGATAC
ATTGATGAGTTTGGACAAACCACAACTAGAATGCAGTGAAAAAAATGCTTTATTTGTGAAATTTGTGATG
CTATTGCTTTATTTGTAACCATTATAAGCTGCAATAAACAAGTTAACAACAACAATTGCATTCATTTTAT
GTTTCAGGTTCAGGGGGAGGTGTGGGAGGTTTTTTAAAGCAAGTAAAACCTCTACAAATGTGGTATGGCT
GATTATGATCTAGAGTCGCGGCCGCTTTACTTGTACAGCTCGTCCATGCCGCCGGTGGAGTGGCGGCCCT
CGGCGCGTTCGTACTGTTCCACGATGGTGTAGTCCTCGTTGTGGGAGGTGATGTCCAACTTGATGTCGAC
GATGTAGGCGCCGGGCAGCTGCACGGGCTTCTTGGCCTTGTAGGTGGTCTTGACCTCGGAGGTGTAGTGG
CCGCCGTCCTTCAGCTTCAGCCTCATCTTGATCTTGCCCTTCAGGGCACCGTCCTCGGGGTACATCCGCT
CGGAGGAGGCCTCCCAGCCCATGGTCTTCTTCTGCATCACGGGGCCGTCGGAGGGGAAGTTGGTGCCGCG
CAGCTTCACCTTGTAGATGAACTCGCCGTCCTGCAGGGAGGAGTCCTGGGTCACGGTCACCACGCCGCCG
TCCTCGTAGTTCATCACGCGCTCCCACTTGAAGCCCTCGGGGAAGGACAGCTTGAAGTAGTCGGGGATGT
CGGCGGGGTGCTTCACGTAGGCCTTGGAGCCGTAGGTGAAATGAGGGGACAGGATGTCCCAGGCGAAGGG
CAGGGGGCCACCCTTGGTCACCTTCAGCTTAGCGGTCTGAAAGCCCTCGTAGGGGCGGCCCTCGCCCTCG
CCCTCGATCTCGAACTCGTGGCCGTTCACGGAGCCCTCCATGCGCACCTTGAAGCGCATGAACTCCTTGA
TGATGGCCATGTTATTCTCCTCGCCCTTGCTCACCATGGTGGCGACCGGTGGATCCCCATCGATGTACTG
TGCCATCCAGCGGAAGCCTTCTCCATAGCCTTGCCTTTTCAGCACACTGCACATGAACACTTCCAGAGGT
CTGGCATTCAGCTCCTTCAGTGACACACTGCCCTTTCCTGTTGTCTGCCCATATAAGCCAAACATCTCTC
GTAACCTCTCTTCACTGATGGCTTCGGGTCTGTCAATCTTATTTCCAAGAATTAATATAGGCACATTGGC
AATGGTTTCATCTGTCATTAGTGAATCAAGTTCTTCTTTTGATTCTAACAGCCTTTCATGGTCTGCACAA
TCCACAAGAAATACAATGCCATTGATAGCAGGAAGGTAATTTTTCCATACTCTTCGGGCTTGGATGTGCC
CACCCAGATCAAAAGTTGTAAAAGTCATGCCAGCAATAGTGAGTTCTTCTGAAGTGGGATGTAGTGTTGG
GACGTGCTGGCCAAGTCTGTCATCTTTCAGCATGTGTAGCAACGTGGTTTTCCCAGCATTGTCCAATCCA
AGGAATACCAGTTTACCAGTTTTTTTATACAGTCCTAGAAACTGCAGCACACTGCTGAAACCACTGTAAA
TCCAGTCAAATATGAAGGACATGGTGGCGGTGAATTCGAAGCTTGAGCTCGAGATCTGAGTCCGGTAGCG
CTAGCGGATCTGACGGTTCACTAAACCAGCTCTGCTTATATAGACCTCCCACCGTACACGCCTACCGCCC
ATTTGCGTCAATGGGGCGGAGTTGTTACGACATTTTGGAAAGTCCCGTTGATTTTGGTGCCAAAACAAAC
TCCCATTGACGTCAATGGGGTGGAGACTTGGAAATCCCCGTGAGTCAAACCGCTATCCACGCCCATTGAT
GTACTGCCAAAACCGCATCACCATGGTAATAGCGATGACTAATACGTAGATGTACTGCCAAGTAGGAAAG
TCCCATAAGGTCATGTACTGGGCATAATGCCAGGCGGGCCATTTACCGTCATTGACGTCAATAGGGGGCG
TACTTGGCATATGATACACTTGATGTACTGCCAAGTGGGCAGTTTACCGTAAATACTCCACCCATTGACG
TCAATGGAAAGTCCCTATTGGCGTTACTATGGGAACATACGTCATTATTGACGTCAATGGGCGGGGGTCG
TTGGGCGGTCAGCCAGGCGGGCCATTTACCGTAAGTTATGTAACGCGGAACTCCATATATGGGCTATTAA
CTAATGACCCCGTAATTGATTACTATTAATAACTAATGCATGGCGGTAATACGGTTATCCACAGAATCAG
GGGATAACGCAGGAAAGAACATGTGAGCAAAAGGCCAGCAAAAGGCCAGGAACCGTAAAAAGGCCGCGTT
GCTGGCGTTTTTCCATAGGCTCCGCCCCCCTGACGAGCATCACAAAAATCGACGCTCAAGTCAGAGGTGG
CGAAACCCGACAGGACTATAAAGATACCAGGCGTTTCCCCCTGGAAGCTCCCTCGTGCGCTCTCCTGTTC
CGACCCTGCCGCTTACCGGATACCTGTCCGCCTTTCTCCCTTCGGGAAGCGTGGCGCTTTCTCATAGCTC
ACGCTGTAGGTATCTCAGTTCGGTGTAGGTCGTTCGCTCCAAGCTGGGCTGTGTGCACGAACCCCCCGTT
CAGCCCGACCGCTGCGCCTTATCCGGTAACTATCGTCTTGAGTCCAACCCGGTAAGACACGACTTATCGC
CACTGGCAGCAGCCACTGGTAACAGGATTAGCAGAGCGAGGTATGTAGGCGGTGCTACAGAGTTCTTGAA
GTGGTGGCCTAACTACGGCTACACTAGAAGAACAGTATTTGGTATCTGCGCTCTGCTGAAGCCAGTTACC
TTCGGAAAAAGAGTTGGTAGCTCTTGATCCGGCAAACAAACCACCGCTGGTAGCGGTGGTTTTTTTGTTT
GCAAGCAGCAGATTACGCGCAGAAAAAAAGGATCTCAAGAAGATCCTTTGATCTTTTCTACGGGGTCTGA
CGCTCAGTGGAACGAAAACTCACGTTAAGGGATTTTGGTCATGAGATTATCAAAAAGGATCTTCACCTAG
ATCCTTTTAAATTAAAAATGAAGTTTTAAATCAATCTAAAGTATATATGAGTAACCTGAGGCTATGGCAG
GGCCTGCCGCCCCGACGTTGGCTGCGAGCCCTGGGCCTTCACCCGAACTTGGGGGGTGGGGTGGGGAAAA
GGAAGAAACGCGGGCGTATTGGCCCCAATGGGGTCTCGGTGGGGTATCGACAGAGTGCCAGCCCTGGGAC
CGAACCCCGCGTTTATGAACAAACGACCCAACACCGTGCGTTTTATTCTGTCTTTTTATTGCCGTCATAG
CGCGGGTTCCTTCCGGTATTGTCTCCTTCCGTGTTTCAGTTAGCCTCCCCCTAGGGTGGGCGAAGAACTC
CAGCATGAGATCCCCGCGCTGGAGGATCATCCAGCCGGCGTCCCGGAAAACGATTCCGAAGCCCAACCTT
TCATAGAAGGCGGCGGTGGAATCGAAATCTCGTGATGGCAGGTTGGGCGTCGCTTGGTCGGTCATTTCGA
ACCCCAGAGTCCCGCTCAGAAGAACTCGTCAAGAAGGCGATAGAAGGCGATGCGCTGCGAATCGGGAGCG
GCGATACCGTAAAGCACGAGGAAGCGGTCAGCCCATTCGCCGCCAAGCTCTTCAGCAATATCACGGGTAG
CCAACGCTATGTCCTGATAGCGGTCCGCCACACCCAGCCGGCCACAGTCGATGAATCCAGAAAAGCGGCC
ATTTTCCACCATGATATTCGGCAAGCAGGCATCGCCATGGGTCACGACGAGATCCTCGCCGTCGGGCATG
CTCGCCTTGAGCCTGGCGAACAGTTCGGCTGGCGCGAGCCCCTGATGCTCTTCGTCCAGATCATCCTGAT
CGACAAGACCGGCTTCCATCCGAGTACGTGCTCGCTCGATGCGATGTTTCGCTTGGTGGTCGAATGGGCA
GGTAGCCGGATCAAGCGTATGCAGCCGCCGCATTGCATCAGCCATGATGGATACTTTCTCGGCAGGAGCA
AGGTGAGATGACAGGAGATCCTGCCCCGGCACTTCGCCCAATAGCAGCCAGTCCCTTCCCGCTTCAGTGA
CAACGTCGAGCACAGCTGCGCAAGGAACGCCCGTCGTGGCCAGCCACGATAGCCGCGCTGCCTCGTCTTG
CAGTTCATTCAGGGCACCGGACAGGTCGGTCTTGACAAAAAGAACCGGGCGCCCCTGCGCTGACAGCCGG
AACACGGCGGCATCAGAGCAGCCGATTGTCTGTTGTGCCCAGTCATAGCCGAATAGCCTCTCCACCCAAG
CGGCCGGAGAACCTGCGTGCAATCCATCTTGTTCAATCATGCGAAACGATCCTCATCCTGTCTCTTGATC
GATCTTTGCAAA
Features (pLannotate 1.2.2; 15 found; start..end, strand, type, name):
    352..456     -  promoter       AmpR promoter: bla
    483..911     +  rep_origin     f1 ori (sequence partly withheld): f1 bacteriophage origin of replication; arrow indicates direction of (+) strand synthesis
    945..1066    -  polyA_signal   SV40 poly(A) signal: SV40 polyadenylation signal
   1089..1172    -  CDS            large T antigen (fragment): large T antigen from SV40 (simian virus 40)
   1192..1899    -  CDS            mOrange2: mOrange2 is a basic (constitutively fluorescent) orange fluorescent protein published in 2008, derived from Discosoma sp.. It has high acid sensitivity.
   1921..2514    -  CDS            SAR1B: SAR1B_CRIGR - Also known as SAR1, SARA2. Experimental evidence at protein level: Swiss-Prot protein existence level 1. Involved in transport from the endoplasmic reticulum to the Golgi apparatus. Activated by the guanine nucleotide exchange factor PREB. Involved in the selection of the protein cargo and the assembly of the COPII coat complex. From Cricetulus griseus (Chinese hamster) (Cricetulus barabensis griseus).
   2524..2567    -  misc_feature   MCS (fragment): multiple cloning site
   2590..2793    -  promoter       CMV promoter: human cytomegalovirus (CMV) immediate early promoter
   2794..3097    -  enhancer       CMV enhancer: human cytomegalovirus immediate early enhancer
   3272..3860    -  rep_origin     ori: high-copy-number ColE1/pMB1/pBR322/pUC origin of replication
   4082..4098    +  polyA_signal   bGH poly(A) signal (fragment): bovine growth hormone polyadenylation signal
   4189..4236    -  polyA_signal   HSV TK poly(A) signal: herpes simplex virus thymidine kinase polyadenylation signal (Cole and Stacy, 1985)
   4295..4447    -  CDS            ble (fragment): BLE_KLEPN - Experimental evidence at protein level: Swiss-Prot protein existence level 1. Binding protein with a strong affinity to the bleomycin family of antibiotics. Binds to CL990; an antimitotic-antibiotic compound. From Klebsiella pneumoniae.
   4468..5262    -  CDS            NeoR/KanR: aminoglycoside phosphotransferase from Tn5; aph(3')-II (or nptII); confers resistance to neomycin, kanamycin, and G418 (Geneticin®)
   5297..350     -  promoter       SV40 promoter (across the origin): SV40 enhancer and early promoter
