[The description below was written by a language model from this plasmid's Addgene catalogue record and pLannotate feature annotations shown in this document.]
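Description:
Sar1b-mOrange2 is a 5,304 bp mammalian expression plasmid that produces the small GTPase Sar1b fused at its C terminus to the orange fluorescent protein mOrange2. It was made from a Sar1b-YFP parent by swapping the fluorescent protein as an AgeI–BsrGI fragment, with both sites retained. The fusion is driven by the human CMV immediate-early enhancer and promoter and terminated by an SV40 polyadenylation signal. The Sar1b open reading frame is best matched by the annotation software to the Chinese hamster SAR1B protein; the catalogue entry lists only the synthetic mOrange2 insert and does not state the species of Sar1b.

The backbone has the layout of a standard N1-type fluorescent protein vector. A high-copy ColE1/pUC origin supports propagation in E. coli, and an f1 origin is also present. A single Tn5 NeoR/KanR cassette sits behind tandem bacterial (bla) and SV40 early promoters and ends with an HSV TK poly(A) signal. This cassette gives kanamycin selection in bacteria and can confer G418 resistance in mammalian cells.

Two sequence records of identical length, the repository sequencing result and the depositor's sequence, carry the same features in opposite orientations. The one difference is that the automated annotation calls the fluorescent protein mOrange2 in one and mApple in the other. These are closely related Discosoma-derived proteins, so this may be only an annotation ambiguity, but the tables alone cannot settle it.

Sar1b initiates COPII coat assembly and cargo selection at the endoplasmic reticulum. The construct therefore serves as a live-cell fluorescent marker for ER exit sites and early ER-to-Golgi transport, in keeping with the associated study of ER-to-Golgi protein delivery.
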