Addgene plasmid #166899: Sar1b-mOrange2
Purpose: mammalian expression of Sar1b tagged with mOrange2
Depositing lab: Jennifer Lippincott-Schwartz. Depositing organization: HHMI, Janelia Research Campus. Publication: ER-to-Golgi protein delivery through an interwoven, tubular network extending from ER. Weigel AV, Chang CL, Shtengel G, Xu CS, Hoffman DP, Freeman M, Iyer N, Aaron J, Khuon S, Bogovic J, Qiu W, Hess HF, Lippincott-Schwartz J. Cell. 2021 Apr 29;184(9):2412-2429.e16. doi: 10.1016/j.cell.2021.03.035. Epub 2021 Apr 13. PubMed 33852913.
Backbone
  Vector backbone: Sar1b-YFP
  Vector type: Mammalian Expression
Growth in bacteria
  Bacterial resistance: Kanamycin, 50 μg/mL
  Growth temperature: 37°C
  Growth strain: DH5alpha
  Copy number: High Copy
Gene/Insert
  Gene/Insert name: mOrange2
  Species: Synthetic
  Promoter: CMV
  Tag / fusion protein: mOrange2 (C terminal on insert)
  Cloning method: Restriction Enzyme; 5′ cloning site AgeI (not destroyed); 3′ cloning site BsrGI (not destroyed)
  Sequencing primers: 5′ CMV F
Terms and licenses: Academic/Nonprofit Terms; Industry Terms: Not Available to Industry
How to cite: Sar1b-mOrange2 was a gift from Jennifer Lippincott-Schwartz (Addgene plasmid # 166899 ; http://n2t.net/addgene:166899 ; RRID:Addgene_166899)
